Addgene plasmid #100722: pHis-hPim1
Purpose: Expression of human Pim1 kinase domain in E.coli
Depositing lab: Byung Il Lee. Depositing organization: National Cancer Center (KR). Publication: Crystal structure of pim1 kinase in complex with a pyrido[4,3-d]pyrimidine derivative suggests a unique binding mode. Lee SJ, Han BG, Cho JW, Choi JS, Lee J, Song HJ, Koh JS, Lee BI. PLoS One. 2013 Jul 31;8(7):e70358. doi: 10.1371/journal.pone.0070358. Print 2013. PONE-D-13-13556 PubMed 23936194.
Backbone
  Vector backbone: pET28
  Backbone manufacturer: Novagen
  Backbone size w/o insert (bp): 5900
  Total vector size (bp): 6750
  Vector type: Bacterial Expression
Growth in bacteria
  Bacterial resistance: Kanamycin, 50 μg/mL
  Growth temperature: 37°C
  Growth strain: DH5alpha
  Copy number: Low Copy
Gene/Insert
  Gene/Insert name: Pim1
  Species: H. sapiens (human)
  Insert size (bp): 852
  Mutation: Residues 29-313 of isoform 2
  Entrez Gene: PIM1 (a.k.a. PIM)
  Promoter: T7 promotor
  Tag / fusion protein: His (C terminal on backbone)
  Cloning method: Restriction Enzyme; 5′ cloning site NdeI (not destroyed); 3′ cloning site NotI (not destroyed)
  Sequencing primers: 5′ TAATACGACTCACTATAGGG (T7 promoter primer); 3′ CCGCTGAGCAATAACTAGC (T7 terminator primer)
Terms and licenses: Academic/Nonprofit Terms; Industry Terms: Not Available to Industry
How to cite: pHis-hPim1 was a gift from Byung Il Lee (Addgene plasmid # 100722 ; http://n2t.net/addgene:100722 ; RRID:Addgene_100722)
