[The description below was written by a language model from this plasmid's Addgene catalogue record and pLannotate feature annotations shown in this document.]
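Description:
pHis-hPim1 is a bacterial expression plasmid built on the Novagen pET28 backbone for producing the kinase domain of human PIM1, a proto-oncogenic serine/threonine kinase, in E. coli. The insert of about 850 bp encodes residues 29–313 of isoform 2 and was cloned between NdeI and NotI sites, both of which remain intact. This places the coding sequence in frame with a backbone-encoded C-terminal polyhistidine tag for metal-affinity purification. Because cloning used NdeI, the annotated features show no N-terminal tag upstream of the PIM1 fragment.

Transcription is driven by a T7 promoter followed immediately by a lac operator, with a T7 gene 10 ribosome binding site upstream of the open reading frame and a T7 terminator downstream. The plasmid carries its own lacI gene and promoter, so expression stays repressed until IPTG is added. It also requires a host that supplies T7 RNA polymerase. Propagation relies on a pBR322-type ColE1 origin together with the bom region and the rop gene, consistent with the low copy number in the record. Selection is by kanamycin through the aph(3')-Ia gene. An f1 origin is also present, and the short tetracycline-resistance, AmpR promoter and SET1 hits are fragmentary backbone remnants rather than functional elements.

The sequenced record is 6,112 nt, which is smaller than the catalogue total of 6,750 bp, so the listed sizes appear to be approximate. The associated publication indicates that the purified protein was used for crystallographic study of PIM1 bound to a small-molecule inhibitor.
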