Features (pLannotate 1.2.2; 19 found; start..end, strand, type, name):
    180..198     +  promoter       T7 promoter: promoter for bacteriophage T7 RNA polymerase
    199..223     +  protein_bind   lac operator: The lac repressor binds to the lac operator to inhibit transcription in E. coli. This inhibition can be relieved by adding lactose or isopropyl-β-D-thiogalactopyranoside (IPTG). lac repressor encoded by lacI
    238..255     +  RBS            RBS (fragment): efficient ribosome binding site from bacteriophage T7 gene 10 (Olins and Rangwala, 1989)
    266..1120    +  CDS            PIM1 (fragment): PIM1_HUMAN - Experimental evidence at protein level: Swiss-Prot protein existence level 1. Proto-oncogene with serine/threonine kinase activity involved in cell survival and cell proliferation and thus providing a selective advantage in tumorigenesis. Exerts its oncogenic activity through: the regulation of MYC transcriptional activity, the regulation of cell cycle progression and by phosphorylation and inhibition of proapoptotic proteins (BAD, MAP3K5, FOXO3). Phosphorylation of MYC leads to an increase of MYC protein stability and thereby an increase of transcriptional activity. The stabiliza
   1136..1159    +  CDS            9xHis (fragment): 9xHis affinity tag
   1185..1228    +  CDS            SET1 (fragment): solubility-enhancement tag derived from T7 phage gene 10B
   1236..1283    +  terminator     T7 terminator: transcription terminator for bacteriophage T7 RNA polymerase
   1320..1748    +  rep_origin     f1 ori (sequence partly withheld): f1 bacteriophage origin of replication; arrow indicates direction of (+) strand synthesis
   1801..1858    +  promoter       AmpR promoter (fragment): bla
   1867..2682    -  CDS            KanR: aminoglycoside phosphotransferase; aph(3')-Ia; confers resistance to kanamycin in bacteria or G418 (Geneticin®) in eukaryotes
   2804..3392    +  rep_origin     ori: high-copy-number ColE1/pMB1/pBR322/pUC origin of replication
   3578..3717    -  misc_feature   bom: basis of mobility region from pBR322
   3819..4010    -  CDS            rop: Rop protein, which maintains plasmids at low copy number; rop
   4027..4407    +  CDS            YPB1_ECOLX: Protein predicted: Swiss-Prot protein existence level 4. From Escherichia coli.
   4479..4770    -  CDS            TcR (fragment): tetracycline efflux protein; tet; confers resistance to tetracycline
   4785..4806    -  protein_bind   CAP binding site: CAP binding activates transcription in the presence of cAMP. E. coli catabolite activator protein
   4819..5901    -  CDS            lacI: lac repressor; lacI; The lac repressor binds to the lac operator to inhibit transcription in E. coli. This inhibition can be relieved by adding lactose or isopropyl-β-D-thiogalactopyranoside (IPTG).
   5902..5979    -  promoter       lacI promoter: lacI
   5987..154     -  CDS            TcR (fragment) (across the origin): tetracycline efflux protein; tet; confers resistance to tetracycline
>Addgene plasmid #100722 | pHis-hPim1 | addgene full sequence | sequence record 197628 | Addgene NGS Result
GGGGCCTGCCACCATACCCACGCCGAAACAAGCGCTCATGAGCCCGAAGTGGCGAGCCCGATCTTCCCCA
TCGGTGATGTCGGCGATATAGGCGCCAGCAACCGCACCTGTGGCGCCGGTGATGCCGGCCACGATGCGTC
CGGCGTAGAGGATCGAGATCGATCTCGATCCCGCGAAATTAATACGACTCACTATAGGGGAATTGTGAGC
GGATAACAATTCCCCTCTAGATTTAAATTAACTTTAAGAAGGAGATATACATATGAAGGAGAAGGAGCCC
CTGGAGTCGCAGTACCAGGTGGGCCCGCTACTGGGCAGCGGCGGCTTCGGCTCGGTCTACTCAGGCATCC
GCGTCTCCGACAACTTGCCGGTGGCCATCAAACACGTGGAGAAGGACCGGATTTCCGACTGGGGAGAGCT
GCCTAATGGCACTCGAGTGCCCATGGAAGTGGTCCTGCTGAAGAAGGTGAGCTCGGGTTTCTCCGGCGTC
ATTAGGCTCCTGGACTGGTTCGAGAGGCCCGACAGTTTCGTCCTGATCCTGGAGAGGCCCGAGCCGGTGC
AAGATCTCTTCGACTTCATCACGGAAAGGGGAGCCCTGCAAGAGGAGCTGGCCCGCAGCTTCTTCTGGCA
GGTGCTGGAGGCCGTGCGGCACTGCCACAACTGCGGGGTGCTCCACCGCGACATCAAGGACGAAAACATC
CTTATCGACCTCAATCGCGGCGAGCTCAAGCTCATCGACTTCGGGTCGGGGGCGCTGCTCAAGGACACCG
TCTACACGGACTTCGATGGGACCCGAGTGTATAGCCCTCCAGAGTGGATCCGCTACCATCGCTACCATGG
CAGGTCGGCGGCAGTCTGGTCCCTGGGGATCCTGCTGTATGATATGGTGTGTGGAGATATTCCTTTCGAG
CATGACGAAGAGATCATCAGGGGCCAGGTTTTCTTCAGGCAGAGGGTCTCTTCAGAATGTCAGCATCTCA
TTAGATGGTGCTTGGCCCTGAGACCATCAGATAGGCCAACCTTCGAAGAAATCCAGAACCATCCATGGAT
GCAAGATGTTCTCCTGCCCCAGGAAACTGCTGAGATCCACCTCCACAGCCTGTCGCCGGGGCCCAGCAAA
GCGGCCGCACTCGAGCACCACCACCACCACCACCACCACTAATTGATTAATACCTAGGCTGCTAAACAAA
GCCCGAAAGGAAGCTGAGTTGGCTGCTGCCACCGCTGAGCAATAACTAGCATAACCCCTTGGGGCCTCTA
AACGGGTCTTGAGGGGTTTTTTGCTGAAAGGAGGAACTATATCCGGATTGGCGAATGGG
[124 nt withheld, positions 1320-1443]
C
[91 nt withheld, positions 1445-1535]
A
[49 nt withheld, positions 1537-1585]
CCTTTGACGTTGGAGTCCACGTTCTTT
[37 nt withheld, positions 1613-1649]
ACCCTATCTCGGTCTATTCTTTTGATTTATAAGGGATTTTGCCGATTTCGGCCTATTGGTTAAAAAATGA
GCTGATTTAACAAAAATTTAACGCGAATTTTAACAAAATATTAACGCTTACAATTTAGGTGGCACTTTTC
GGGGAAATGTGCGCGGAACCCCTATTTGTTTATTTTTCTAAATACATTCAAATATGTATCCGCTCATGAA
TTAATTCTTAGAAAAACTCATCGAGCATCAAATGAAACTGCAATTTATTCATATCAGGATTATCAATACC
ATATTTTTGAAAAAGCCGTTTCTGTAATGAAGGAGAAAACTCACCGAGGCAGTTCCATAGGATGGCAAGA
TCCTGGTATCGGTCTGCGATTCCGACTCGTCCAACATCAATACAACCTATTAATTTCCCCTCGTCAAAAA
TAAGGTTATCAAGTGAGAAATCACCATGAGTGACGACTGAATCCGGTGAGAATGGCAAAAGTTTATGCAT
TTCTTTCCAGACTTGTTCAACAGGCCAGCCATTACGCTCGTCATCAAAATCACTCGCATCAACCAAACCG
TTATTCATTCGTGATTGCGCCTGAGCGAGACGAAATACGCGATCGCTGTTAAAAGGACAATTACAAACAG
GAATCGAATGCAACCGGCGCAGGAACACTGCCAGCGCATCAACAATATTTTCACCTGAATCAGGATATTC
TTCTAATACCTGGAATGCTGTTTTCCCGGGGATCGCAGTGGTGAGTAACCATGCATCATCAGGAGTACGG
ATAAAATGCTTGATGGTCGGAAGAGGCATAAATTCCGTCAGCCAGTTTAGTCTGACCATCTCATCTGTAA
CATCATTGGCAACGCTACCTTTGCCATGTTTCAGAAACAACTCTGGCGCATCGGGCTTCCCATACAATCG
ATAGATTGTCGCACCTGATTGCCCGACATTATCGCGAGCCCATTTATACCCATATAAATCAGCATCCATG
TTGGAATTTAATCGCGGCCTAGAGCAAGACGTTTCCCGTTGAATATGGCTCATAACACCCCTTGTATTAC
TGTTTATGTAAGCAGACAGTTTTATTGTTCATGACCAAAATCCCTTAACGTGAGTTTTCGTTCCACTGAG
CGTCAGACCCCGTAGAAAAGATCAAAGGATCTTCTTGAGATCCTTTTTTTCTGCGCGTAATCTGCTGCTT
GCAAACAAAAAAACCACCGCTACCAGCGGTGGTTTGTTTGCCGGATCAAGAGCTACCAACTCTTTTTCCG
AAGGTAACTGGCTTCAGCAGAGCGCAGATACCAAATACTGTCCTTCTAGTGTAGCCGTAGTTAGGCCACC
ACTTCAAGAACTCTGTAGCACCGCCTACATACCTCGCTCTGCTAATCCTGTTACCAGTGGCTGCTGCCAG
TGGCGATAAGTCGTGTCTTACCGGGTTGGACTCAAGACGATAGTTACCGGATAAGGCGCAGCGGTCGGGC
TGAACGGGGGGTTCGTGCACACAGCCCAGCTTGGAGCGAACGACCTACACCGAACTGAGATACCTACAGC
GTGAGCTATGAGAAAGCGCCACGCTTCCCGAAGGGAGAAAGGCGGACAGGTATCCGGTAAGCGGCAGGGT
CGGAACAGGAGAGCGCACGAGGGAGCTTCCAGGGGGAAACGCCTGGTATCTTTATAGTCCTGTCGGGTTT
CGCCACCTCTGACTTGAGCGTCGATTTTTGTGATGCTCGTCAGGGGGGCGGAGCCTATGGAAAAACGCCA
GCAACGCGGCCTTTTTACGGTTCCTGGCCTTTTGCTGGCCTTTTGCTCACATGTTCTTTCCTGCGTTATC
CCCTGATTCTGTGGATAACCGTATTACCGCCTTTGAGTGAGCTGATACCGCTCGCCGCAGCCGAACGACC
GAGCGCAGCGAGTCAGTGAGCGAGGAAGCGGAAGAGCGCCTGATGCGGTATTTTCTCCTTACGCATCTGT
GCGGTATTTCACACCGCAATGGTGCACTCTCAGTACAATCTGCTCTGATGCCGCATAGTTAAGCCAGTAT
ACACTCCGCTATCGCTACGTGACTGGGTCATGGCTGCGCCCCGACACCCGCCAACACCCGCTGACGCGCC
CTGACGGGCTTGTCTGCTCCCGGCATCCGCTTACAGACAAGCTGTGACCGTCTCCGGGAGCTGCATGTGT
CAGAGGTTTTCACCGTCATCACCGAAACGCGCGAGGCAGCTGCGGTAAAGCTCATCAGCGTGGTCGTGAA
GCGATTCACAGATGTCTGCCTGTTCATCCGCGTCCAGCTCGTTGAGTTTCTCCAGAAGCGTTAATGTCTG
GCTTCTGATAAAGCGGGCCATGTTAAGGGCGGTTTTTTCCTGTTTGGTCACTGATGCCTCCGTGTAAGGG
GGATTTCTGTTCATGGGGGTAATGATACCGATGAAACGAGAGAGGATGCTCACGATACGGGTTACTGATG
ATGAACATGCCCGGTTACTGGAACGTTGTGAGGGTAAACAACTGGCGGTATGGATGCGGCGGGACCAGAG
AAAAATCACTCAGGGTCAATGCCAGCGCTTCGTTAATACAGATGTAGGTGTTCCACAGGGTAGCCAGCAG
CATCCTGCGATGCAGATCCGGAACATAATGGTGCAGGGCGCTGACTTCCGCGTTTCCAGACTTTACGAAA
CACGGAAACCGAAGACCATTCATGTTGTTGCTCAGGTCGCAGACGTTTTGCAGCAGCAGTCGCTTCACGT
TCGCTCGCGTATCGGTGATTCATTCTGCTAACCAGTAAGGCAACCCCGCCAGCCTAGCCGGGTCCTCAAC
GACAGGAGCACGATCATGCGCACCCGTGGGGCCGCCATGCCGGCGATAATGGCCTGCTTCTCGCCGAAAC
GTTTGGTGGCGGGACCAGTGACGAAGGCTTGAGCGAGGGCGTGCAAGATTCCGAATACCGCAAGCGACAG
GCCGATCATCGTCGCGCTCCAGCGAAAGCGGTCCTCGCCGAAAATGACCCAGAGCGCTGCCGGCACCTGT
CCTACGAGTTGCATGATAAAGAAGACAGTCATAAGTGCGGCGACGATAGTCATGCCCCGCGCCCACCGGA
AGGAGCTGACTGGGTTGAAGGCTCTCAAGGGCATCGGTCGAGATCCCGGTGCCTAATGAGTGAGCTAACT
TACATTAATTGCGTTGCGCTCACTGCCCGCTTTCCAGTCGGGAAACCTGTCGTGCCAGCTGCATTAATGA
ATCGGCCAACGCGCGGGGAGAGGCGGTTTGCGTATTGGGCGCCAGGGTGGTTTTTCTTTTCACCAGTGAG
ACGGGCAACAGCTGATTGCCCTTCACCGCCTGGCCCTGAGAGAGTTGCAGCAAGCGGTCCACGCTGGTTT
GCCCCAGCAGGCGAAAATCCTGTTTGATGGTGGTTAACGGCGGGATATAACATGAGCTGTCTTCGGTATC
GTCGTATCCCACTACCGAGATGTCCGCACCAACGCGCAGCCCGGACTCGGTAATGGCGCGCATTGCGCCC
AGCGCCATCTGATCGTTGGCAACCAGCATCGCAGTGGGAACGATGCCCTCATTCAGCATTTGCATGGTTT
GTTGAAAACCGGACATGGCACTCCAGTCGCCTTCCCGTTCCGCTATCGGCTGAATTTGATTGCGAGTGAG
ATATTTATGCCAGCCAGCCAGACGCAGACGCGCCGAGACAGAACTTAATGGGCCCGCTAACAGCGCGATT
TGCTGGTGACCCAATGCGACCAGATGCTCCACGCCCAGTCGCGTACCGTCTTCATGGGAGAAAATAATAC
TGTTGATGGGTGTCTGGTCAGAGACATCAAGAAATAACGCCGGAACATTAGTGCAGGCAGCTTCCACAGC
AATGGCATCCTGGTCATCCAGCGGATAGTTAATGATCAGCCCACTGACGCGTTGCGCGAGAAGATTGTGC
ACCGCCGCTTTACAGGCTTCGACGCCGCTTCGTTCTACCATCGACACCACCACGCTGGCACCCAGTTGAT
CGGCGCGAGATTTAATCGCCGCGACAATTTGCGACGGCGCGTGCAGGGCCAGACTGGAGGTGGCAACGCC
AATCAGCAACGACTGTTTGCCCGCCAGTTGTTGTGCCACGCGGTTGGGAATGTAATTCAGCTCCGCCATC
GCCGCTTCCACTTTTTCCCGCGTTTTCGCAGAAACGTGGCTGGCCTGGTTCACCACGCGGGAAACGGTCT
GATAAGAGACACCGGCATACTCTGCGACATCGTATAACGTTACTGGTTTCACATTCACCACCCTGAATTG
ACTCTCTTCCGGGCGCTATCATGCCATACCGCGAAAGGTTTTGCGCCATTCGATGGTGTCCGGGATCTCG
ACGCTCTCCCTTATGCGACTCCTGCATTAGGAAGCAGCCCAGTAGTAGGTTGAGGCCGTTGAGCACCGCC
GCCGCAAGGAATGGTGCATGCAAGGAGATGGCGCCCAACAGTCCCCCGGCCAC
