>Addgene plasmid #100722 | pHis-hPim1 | depositor partial sequence | sequence record 193634 | T7
GAGTAAACGGTTCATTCCCTCTAGATTTAATTAACTTTAAGAAGGAGATATACATATGAAGGAGAAGGAG
CCCCTGGAGTCGCAGTACCAGGTGGGCCCGCTACTGGGCAGCGGCGGCTTCGGCTCGGTCTACTCAGGCA
TCCGCGTCTCCGACAACTTGCCGGTGGCCATCAAACACGTGGAGAAGGACCGGATTTCCGACTGGGGAGA
GCTGCCTAATGGCACTCGAGTGCCCATGGAAGTGGTCCTGCTGAAGAAGGTGAGCTCGGGTTTCTCCGGC
GTCATTAGGCTCCTGGACTGGTTCGAGAGGCCCGACAGTTTCGTCCTGATCCTGGAGAGGCCCGAGCCGG
TGCAAGATCTCTTCGACTTCATCACGGAAAGGGGAGCCCTGCAAGAGGAGCTGGCCCGCAGCTTCTTCTG
GCAGGTGCTGGAGGCCGTGCGGCACTGCCACAACTGCGGGGTGCTCCACCGCGACATCAAGGACGAAAAC
ATCCTTATCGACCTCAATCGCGGCGAGCTCAAGCTCATCGACTTCGGGTCGGGGGCGCTGCTCAAGGACA
CCGTCTACACGGACTTCGATGGGACCCGAGTGTATAGCCCTCCAGAGTGGATCCGCTACCATCGCTACCA
TGGCAGGTCGGCGGCAGTCTGGTCCCTGGGGATCCTGCTGTATGATATGGTGTGTGGAGATATTCCTTTC
GAGCATGACGAAGAGATCATCAGGGGCCAGGTTTTCTTCAGGCAGAGGGTCTCTTCAGAATGTCAGCATC
TCATTAGATGGTGCTTGGCCCTGAGACCATCAGATAGGCCAACCTTCGAAGAAATCCAGAACCATCCATG
GATGCAAGATGTTCTCCTGCCCCAGGAAACTGCTGAGATCCACCTCCACAGCCTGTCGCCGGGGCCCAGC
AAAGCGGCCGCACTCGAGCACCACCACCACCACCACCACCACTAATTGATTAATACCTAGGCTGCTAAAC
AAAGCCCGAAAGGAAGCTGAGTTGGCTGCTGCCACCGCTGAGCAATAACTAGCATAACCCCTTGGGGCCT
CTAAACGGGTCTTGAGGGGTTTTTTGCTGAAAGGAGGACTATATCCGGATTGCGAATGGGACCCCCCTGT
ACCGCGCATTAACGCGGCGGGTGTGTGGTTACGCGAGCGTGACCGTTACCTTGCAAGGGCCTAAGGCCCG
TTCTTTCCTTTCTTCCTTCTTTTCCGCCAGTTCCCGGGTTTCCCGGCAAGTCTAAATCGGGGGTCCCTTT
AGGGTCCGATTTAGGCTTTACGGCCCTCGCCCCAAAAACTGGTTAGGGGAAGGTCCCTATGGGGCCACCC
CCCTAAAACGGTTTTCGCCTTTGAGTGGAACCACGTCTTTTAGAGGGACTTTGTCAAAGGGAAACCCAAC
CCTTCCGGGGTCTTTTTTATAAAGAGATTCCCAACTCC
